Addgene plasmid #54579: sfGFP-C1
Purpose: (Empty Backbone) Localization: C1 Cloning Vector, Excitation: 485, Emission: 507
Depositing lab: Michael Davidson & Geoffrey Waldo. Depositing organization: Florida State University, Tallahassee. Publication: Engineering and characterization of a superfolder green fluorescent protein. Pédelacq JD, Cabantous S, Tran T, Terwilliger TC, Waldo GS. Nat Biotechnol. 2006 Jan;24(1):79-88. doi: 10.1038/nbt1172 PubMed 16369541.
Backbone
  Vector backbone: sfGFP-C1
  Backbone size (bp): 4750
  Vector type: Mammalian Expression
  Selectable markers: Neomycin (select with G418)
  Tag / fusion protein: sfGFP (N terminal on backbone)
Growth in bacteria
  Bacterial resistance: Kanamycin, 50 μg/mL
  Growth temperature: 37°C
  Growth strain: DH5alpha
  Copy number: High Copy
Gene/Insert
  Gene/Insert name: None
  Tag / fusion protein: sfGFP (N terminal on backbone)
Resource information
  A portion of this plasmid was derived from a plasmid made by: G.S. Waldo; PMID 16369541
Terms and licenses: Academic/Nonprofit Terms; Industry Terms
Depositor comments: Clontech EGFP + S30R-Y39N-Q804-F99S-N105T-Y145F-M153T-V163A-I171V-A206V-L231H. Excitation = 485; Emission = 507
How to cite: sfGFP-C1 was a gift from Michael Davidson & Geoffrey Waldo (Addgene plasmid # 54579 ; http://n2t.net/addgene:54579 ; RRID:Addgene_54579)
