[The description below was written by a language model from this plasmid's Addgene catalogue record and pLannotate feature annotations shown in this document.]
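Description:
sfGFP-C1 is an empty mammalian expression backbone of the Clontech C1 type, roughly 4.7 kb, designed for making N-terminal superfolder GFP fusions. It carries no insert. The human cytomegalovirus immediate early enhancer and promoter drive a mammalian codon-optimized superfolder GFP coding sequence, which runs directly into a multiple cloning site. A gene of interest cloned in frame there is therefore expressed with sfGFP at its N terminus. An SV40 polyadenylation signal downstream of the cloning site terminates the transcript. According to the depositor, the fluorophore was built from Clontech EGFP by adding the set of superfolder substitutions. These let the protein fold robustly even when joined to poorly folding partners. Its excitation and emission maxima are recorded as 485 and 507 nm.

In E. coli the plasmid is maintained at high copy from a ColE1/pUC-type origin, and an f1 origin is also present for single-stranded DNA production. One NeoR/KanR (Tn5 aminoglycoside phosphotransferase) gene serves for selection in both hosts. A bacterial bla-type promoter placed just upstream of the SV40 enhancer/early promoter gives kanamycin resistance in bacteria and G418 resistance in transfected mammalian cells, and an HSV TK polyadenylation signal follows the cassette. The automated annotation also reports short fragments: an RSF origin, SV40 large T antigen, ble and a bGH poly(A) signal. These look like partial matches or remnants of flanking sequence rather than functional elements. The vector is typically used to build sfGFP-tagged proteins for live-cell localization and expression studies, or to express sfGFP alone as a fluorescent marker.
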