Features (pLannotate 1.2.2; 15 found; start..end, strand, type, name):
      1..23      +  rep_origin     RSF ori (fragment): Plasmids containing the RSF 1030 origin of replication can be propagated in E. coli cells that contain additional plasmids with compatible origins.
     91..394     +  enhancer       CMV enhancer: human cytomegalovirus immediate early enhancer
    395..598     +  promoter       CMV promoter: human cytomegalovirus (CMV) immediate early promoter
    643..1360    +  CDS            superfolder GFP (fragment): GFP variant that folds robustly even when fused to poorly folded proteins (Pédelacq et al., 2006) mammalian codon-optimized
   1360..1425    +  misc_feature   MCS: multiple cloning site
   1442..1526    +  CDS            large T antigen (fragment): large T antigen from SV40 (simian virus 40)
   1549..1670    +  polyA_signal   SV40 poly(A) signal: SV40 polyadenylation signal
   1704..2132    -  rep_origin     f1 ori (sequence partly withheld): f1 bacteriophage origin of replication; arrow indicates direction of (+) strand synthesis
   2159..2263    +  promoter       AmpR promoter: bla
   2265..2622    +  promoter       SV40 promoter: SV40 enhancer and early promoter
   2657..3451    +  CDS            NeoR/KanR: aminoglycoside phosphotransferase from Tn5; aph(3')-II (or nptII); confers resistance to neomycin, kanamycin, and G418 (Geneticin®)
   3472..3624    +  CDS            ble (fragment): BLE_KLEPN - Experimental evidence at protein level: Swiss-Prot protein existence level 1. Binding protein with a strong affinity to the bleomycin family of antibiotics. Binds to CL990; an antimitotic-antibiotic compound. From Klebsiella pneumoniae.
   3683..3730    +  polyA_signal   HSV TK poly(A) signal: herpes simplex virus thymidine kinase polyadenylation signal (Cole and Stacy, 1985)
   3821..3837    -  polyA_signal   bGH poly(A) signal (fragment): bovine growth hormone polyadenylation signal
   4059..4647    +  rep_origin     ori: high-copy-number ColE1/pMB1/pBR322/pUC origin of replication
>Addgene plasmid #54579 | sfGFP-C1 | addgene full sequence | sequence record 339889 | Addgene NGS Result
TCTGTGGATAACCGTATTACCGCCATGCATTAGTTATTAATAGTAATCAATTACGGGGTCATTAGTTCAT
AGCCCATATATGGAGTTCCGCGTTACATAACTTACGGTAAATGGCCCGCCTGGCTGACCGCCCAACGACC
CCCGCCCATTGACGTCAATAATGACGTATGTTCCCATAGTAACGCCAATAGGGACTTTCCATTGACGTCA
ATGGGTGGAGTATTTACGGTAAACTGCCCACTTGGCAGTACATCAAGTGTATCATATGCCAAGTACGCCC
CCTATTGACGTCAATGACGGTAAATGGCCCGCCTGGCATTATGCCCAGTACATGACCTTATGGGACTTTC
CTACTTGGCAGTACATCTACGTATTAGTCATCGCTATTACCATGGTGATGCGGTTTTGGCAGTACATCAA
TGGGCGTGGATAGCGGTTTGACTCACGGGGATTTCCAAGTCTCCACCCCATTGACGTCAATGGGAGTTTG
TTTTGGCACCAAAATCAACGGGACTTTCCAAAATGTCGTAACAACTCCGCCCCATTGACGCAAATGGGCG
GTAGGCGTGTACGGTGGGAGGTCTATATAAGCAGAGCTGGTTTAGTGAACCGTCAGATCCGCTAGCGCTA
CCGGTCGCCACCATGGTGAGCAAGGGCGAGGAGCTGTTCACCGGGGTGGTGCCCATCCTGGTCGAGCTGG
ACGGCGACGTAAACGGCCACAAGTTCAGCGTGCGCGGCGAGGGCGAGGGCGATGCCACCAACGGCAAGCT
GACCCTGAAGTTCATCTGCACCACCGGCAAGCTGCCCGTGCCCTGGCCCACCCTCGTGACCACCCTGACC
TACGGCGTGCAGTGCTTCAGCCGCTACCCCGACCACATGAAGCGCCACGACTTCTTCAAGTCCGCCATGC
CCGAAGGCTACGTCCAGGAGCGCACCATCAGCTTCAAGGACGACGGCACCTACAAGACCCGCGCCGAGGT
GAAGTTCGAGGGCGACACCCTGGTGAACCGCATCGAGCTGAAGGGCATCGACTTCAAGGAGGACGGCAAC
ATCCTGGGGCACAAGCTGGAGTACAACTTCAACAGCCACAACGTCTATATCACCGCCGACAAGCAGAAGA
ACGGCATCAAGGCCAACTTCAAGATCCGCCACAACGTGGAGGACGGCAGCGTGCAGCTCGCCGACCACTA
CCAGCAGAACACCCCCATCGGCGACGGCCCCGTGCTGCTGCCCGACAACCACTACCTGAGCACCCAGTCC
GTGCTGAGCAAAGACCCCAACGAGAAGCGCGATCACATGGTCCTGCTGGAGTTCGTGACCGCCGCCGGGA
TCACTCACGGCATGGACGAGCTGTACAAGTCCGGACTCAGATCTCGAGCTCAAGCTTCGAATTCTGCAGT
CGACGGTACCGCGGGCCCGGGATCCACCGGATCTAGATAACTGATCATAATCAGCCATACCACATTTGTA
GAGGTTTTACTTGCTTTAAAAAACCTCCCACACCTCCCCCTGAACCTGAAACATAAAATGAATGCAATTG
TTGTTGTTAACTTGTTTATTGCAGCTTATAATGGTTACAAATAAAGCAATAGCATCACAAATTTCACAAA
TAAAGCATTTTTTTCACTGCATTCTAGTTGTGGTTTGTCCAAACTCATCAATGTATCTTAACGCGTAAAT
TGTAAGCGTTAATATTTTGTTAAAATTCGCGTTAAATTTTTGTTAAATCAGCTCATTTTTTAACCAATAG
GCCGAAATCGGCAAAATCCCTTATAAATCAAAAGAATAGACCGAGATAGGGT
[37 nt withheld, positions 1803-1839]
AAAGAACGTGGACTCCAACGTCAAAGG
[49 nt withheld, positions 1867-1915]
T
[91 nt withheld, positions 1917-2007]
G
[124 nt withheld, positions 2009-2132]
CAGGTGGCACTTTTCGGGGAAATGTGCGCGGAACCCCTATTTGTTTATTTTTCTAAATACATTCAAATAT
GTATCCGCTCATGAGACAATAACCCTGATAAATGCTTCAATAATATTGAAAAAGGAAGAGTCCTGAGGCG
GAAAGAACCAGCTGTGGAATGTGTGTCAGTTAGGGTGTGGAAAGTCCCCAGGCTCCCCAGCAGGCAGAAG
TATGCAAAGCATGCATCTCAATTAGTCAGCAACCAGGTGTGGAAAGTCCCCAGGCTCCCCAGCAGGCAGA
AGTATGCAAAGCATGCATCTCAATTAGTCAGCAACCATAGTCCCGCCCCTAACTCCGCCCATCCCGCCCC
TAACTCCGCCCAGTTCCGCCCATTCTCCGCCCCATGGCTGACTAATTTTTTTTATTTATGCAGAGGCCGA
GGCCGCCTCGGCCTCTGAGCTATTCCAGAAGTAGTGAGGAGGCTTTTTTGGAGGCCTAGGCTTTTGCAAA
GATCGATCAAGAGACAGGATGAGGATCGTTTCGCATGATTGAACAAGATGGATTGCACGCAGGTTCTCCG
GCCGCTTGGGTGGAGAGGCTATTCGGCTATGACTGGGCACAACAGACAATCGGCTGCTCTGATGCCGCCG
TGTTCCGGCTGTCAGCGCAGGGGCGCCCGGTTCTTTTTGTCAAGACCGACCTGTCCGGTGCCCTGAATGA
ACTGCAAGACGAGGCAGCGCGGCTATCGTGGCTGGCCACGACGGGCGTTCCTTGCGCAGCTGTGCTCGAC
GTTGTCACTGAAGCGGGAAGGGACTGGCTGCTATTGGGCGAAGTGCCGGGGCAGGATCTCCTGTCATCTC
ACCTTGCTCCTGCCGAGAAAGTATCCATCATGGCTGATGCAATGCGGCGGCTGCATACGCTTGATCCGGC
TACCTGCCCATTCGACCACCAAGCGAAACATCGCATCGAGCGAGCACGTACTCGGATGGAAGCCGGTCTT
GTCGATCAGGATGATCTGGACGAAGAGCATCAGGGGCTCGCGCCAGCCGAACTGTTCGCCAGGCTCAAGG
CGAGCATGCCCGACGGCGAGGATCTCGTCGTGACCCATGGCGATGCCTGCTTGCCGAATATCATGGTGGA
AAATGGCCGCTTTTCTGGATTCATCGACTGTGGCCGGCTGGGTGTGGCGGACCGCTATCAGGACATAGCG
TTGGCTACCCGTGATATTGCTGAAGAGCTTGGCGGCGAATGGGCTGACCGCTTCCTCGTGCTTTACGGTA
TCGCCGCTCCCGATTCGCAGCGCATCGCCTTCTATCGCCTTCTTGACGAGTTCTTCTGAGCGGGACTCTG
GGGTTCGAAATGACCGACCAAGCGACGCCCAACCTGCCATCACGAGATTTCGATTCCACCGCCGCCTTCT
ATGAAAGGTTGGGCTTCGGAATCGTTTTCCGGGACGCCGGCTGGATGATCCTCCAGCGCGGGGATCTCAT
GCTGGAGTTCTTCGCCCACCCTAGGGGGAGGCTAACTGAAACACGGAAGGAGACAATACCGGAAGGAACC
CGCGCTATGACGGCAATAAAAAGACAGAATAAAACGCACGGTGTTGGGTCGTTTGTTCATAAACGCGGGG
TTCGGTCCCAGGGCTGGCACTCTGTCGATACCCCACCGAGACCCCATTGGGGCCAATACGCCCGCGTTTC
TTCCTTTTCCCCACCCCACCCCCCAAGTTCGGGTGAAGGCCCAGGGCTCGCAGCCAACGTCGGGGCGGCA
GGCCCTGCCATAGCCTCAGGTTACTCATATATACTTTAGATTGATTTAAAACTTCATTTTTAATTTAAAA
GGATCTAGGTGAAGATCCTTTTTGATAATCTCATGACCAAAATCCCTTAACGTGAGTTTTCGTTCCACTG
AGCGTCAGACCCCGTAGAAAAGATCAAAGGATCTTCTTGAGATCCTTTTTTTCTGCGCGTAATCTGCTGC
TTGCAAACAAAAAAACCACCGCTACCAGCGGTGGTTTGTTTGCCGGATCAAGAGCTACCAACTCTTTTTC
CGAAGGTAACTGGCTTCAGCAGAGCGCAGATACCAAATACTGTTCTTCTAGTGTAGCCGTAGTTAGGCCA
CCACTTCAAGAACTCTGTAGCACCGCCTACATACCTCGCTCTGCTAATCCTGTTACCAGTGGCTGCTGCC
AGTGGCGATAAGTCGTGTCTTACCGGGTTGGACTCAAGACGATAGTTACCGGATAAGGCGCAGCGGTCGG
GCTGAACGGGGGGTTCGTGCACACAGCCCAGCTTGGAGCGAACGACCTACACCGAACTGAGATACCTACA
GCGTGAGCTATGAGAAAGCGCCACGCTTCCCGAAGGGAGAAAGGCGGACAGGTATCCGGTAAGCGGCAGG
GTCGGAACAGGAGAGCGCACGAGGGAGCTTCCAGGGGGAAACGCCTGGTATCTTTATAGTCCTGTCGGGT
TTCGCCACCTCTGACTTGAGCGTCGATTTTTGTGATGCTCGTCAGGGGGGCGGAGCCTATGGAAAAACGC
CAGCAACGCGGCCTTTTTACGGTTCCTGGCCTTTTGCTGGCCTTTTGCTCACATGTTCTTTCCTGCGTTA
TCCCCTGAT
