>Addgene plasmid #54579 | sfGFP-C1 | depositor partial sequence | sequence record 84976 | insert sequence
TTCCAAAATGTCGTAACAACTCCGCCCCATTGACGCAAATGGGCGGTAGGCGTGTACGGTGGGAGGTCTA
TATAAGCAGAGCTGGTTTAGTGAACCGTCAGATCCGCTAGCGCTACCGGTCGCCACCATGGTGAGCAAGG
GCGAGGAGCTGTTCACCGGGGTGGTGCCCATCCTGGTCGAGCTGGACGGCGACGTAAACGGCCACAAGTT
CAGCGTGCGCGGCGAGGGCGAGGGCGATGCCACCAACGGCAAGCTGACCCTGAAGTTCATCTGCACCACC
GGCAAGCTGCCCGTGCCCTGGCCCACCCTCGTGACCACCCTGACCTACGGCGTGCAGTGCTTCAGCCGCT
ACCCCGACCACATGAAGCGCCACGACTTCTTCAAGTCCGCCATGCCCGAAGGCTACGTCCAGGAGCGCAC
CATCAGCTTCAAGGACGACGGCACCTACAAGACCCGCGCCGAGGTGAAGTTCGAGGGCGACACCCTGGTG
AACCGCATCGAGCTGAAGGGCATCGACTTCAAGGAGGACGGCAACATCCTGGGGCACAAGCTGGAGTACA
ACTTCAACAGCCACAACGTCTATATCACCGCCGACAAGCAGAAGAACGGCATCAAGGCCAACTTCAAGAT
CCGCCACAACGTGGAGGACGGCAGCGTGCAGCTCGCCGACCACTACCAGCAGAACACCCCCATCGGCGAC
GGCCCCGTGCTGCTGCCCGACAACCACTACCTGAGCACCCAGTCCGTGCTGAGCAAAGACCCCAACGAGA
AGCGCGATCACATGGTCCTGCTGGAGTTCGTGACCGCCGCCGGGATCACTCACGGCATGGACGAGCTGTA
CAAGTCCGGACTCAGATCTCGAGCTCAAGCTTCGAATTCTGCAGTCGACGGTACCGCGGGCCCGGGATCC
ACCGGATCTAGATAACTGATCATAATCAGCCATACCACATTTGTAGAGGTTTTACTTGCTTTAAAAA
