>Addgene plasmid #54579 | sfGFP-C1 | addgene partial sequence | sequence record 90819 | CMV-F 5'-CGCAAATGGGCGGTAGGCGTG-3'
AGTGAACCGTCAGATCCGCTAGCGCTACCGGTCGCCACCATGGTGAGCAAGGGCGAGGAGCTGTTCACCG
GGGTGGTGCCCATCCTGGTCGAGCTGGACGGCGACGTAAACGGCCACAAGTTCAGCGTGCGCGGCGAGGG
CGAGGGCGATGCCACCAACGGCAAGCTGACCCTGAAGTTCATCTGCACCACCGGCAAGCTGCCCGTGCCC
TGGCCCACCCTCGTGACCACCCTGACCTACGGCGTGCAGTGCTTCAGCCGCTACCCCGACCACATGAAGC
GCCACGACTTCTTCAAGTCCGCCATGCCCGAAGGCTACGTCCAGGAGCGCACCATCAGCTTCAAGGACGA
CGGCACCTACAAGACCCGCGCCGAGGTGAAGTTCGAGGGCGACACCCTGGTGAACCGCATCGAGCTGAAG
GGCATCGACTTCAAGGAGGACGGCAACATCCTGGGGCACAAGCTGGAGTACAACTTCAACAGCCACAACG
TCTATATCACCGCCGACAAGCAGAAGAACGGCATCAAGGCCAACTTCAAGATCCGCCACAACGTGGAGGA
CGGCAGCGTGCAGCTCGCCGACCACTACCAGCAGAACACCCCCATCGGCGACGGCCCCGTGCTGCTGCCC
GACAACCACTACCTGAGCACCCAGTCCGTGCTGAGCAAAGACCCCAACGAGAAGCGCGATCACATGGTCC
TGCTGGAGTTCGTGACCGCCGCCGGGATCACTCACGGCATGGACGAGCTGTACAAGTCCGGACTCAGATC
TCGAGCTCAAGCT
